Addgene plasmid #138352: pCMV-T7 RNA POL
Purpose: Expressing T7 RNA Polymerase in mammalian cells
Depositing lab: Baisong Lu. Depositing organization: Wake Forest University Health Sciences.
Backbone
  Vector backbone: pMD2.G
  Vector type: Mammalian Expression, Lentiviral, CRISPR
Growth in bacteria
  Bacterial resistance: Ampicillin, 100 μg/mL
  Growth temperature: 37°C
  Growth strain: NEB Stable
  Copy number: High Copy
Gene/Insert
  Gene/Insert name: T7 RNA POL
  Species: T7 bateriophage
  Insert size (bp): 2656
  Tag / fusion protein: No
Terms and licenses: Academic/Nonprofit Terms; Industry Terms: Not Available to Industry
How to cite: pCMV-T7 RNA POL was a gift from Baisong Lu (Addgene plasmid # 138352 ; http://n2t.net/addgene:138352 ; RRID:Addgene_138352)
