[The description below was written by a language model from this plasmid's Addgene catalogue record and pLannotate feature annotations shown in this document.]
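Description:
pCMV-T7 RNA POL is a mammalian expression plasmid of about 6.8 kb built on the pMD2.G backbone, designed to produce bacteriophage T7 RNA polymerase in mammalian cells. It is maintained in E. coli through a high-copy ColE1/pUC-type origin of replication and selected with ampicillin via the β-lactamase gene driven by its own bla promoter. A short fragment of the SV40 origin is also annotated upstream of the expression cassette, but it is only a partial element.

The expression cassette follows the layout of the parental backbone. The human cytomegalovirus immediate early enhancer and promoter drive transcription through an internally truncated human β-globin intron, which typically aids mRNA processing and expression. This is followed by the untagged T7 RNA polymerase coding sequence and a human β-globin polyadenylation signal. T7 RNA polymerase is a highly processive, single-subunit DNA-dependent RNA polymerase that recognises its own specific promoter, so supplying it in mammalian cells allows transcription from co-delivered templates carrying a T7 promoter, independently of host polymerases.

Although the catalogue lists the vector type as lentiviral and CRISPR as well as mammalian expression, neither feature table shows LTRs, a packaging signal, or any CRISPR component. The plasmid therefore appears to be a transfection helper used alongside such systems rather than a transfer vector, and the record does not state the specific application. The depositor and sequencing-derived records differ by only two nucleotides in length and in their start coordinate, and they carry the same set of features.
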