Features (pLannotate 1.2.2; 9 found; start..end, strand, type, name):
     37..79      -  rep_origin     SV40 ori (fragment): SV40 origin of replication
    161..540     +  enhancer       CMV enhancer: human cytomegalovirus immediate early enhancer
    541..744     +  promoter       CMV promoter: human cytomegalovirus (CMV) immediate early promoter
    878..1353    +  intron         β-globin intron: internally truncated intron from human β-globin
   1427..4075    +  CDS            RPOL_BPT7: Experimental evidence at protein level: Swiss-Prot protein existence level 1. Highly processive DNA-dependent RNA polymerase that catalyzes the transcription of class II and class III viral genes. Recognizes a specific promoter sequence and enters first into an 'abortive phase' where very short transcripts are synthesized and released before proceeding to the processive transcription of long RNA chains. Unwinds the double-stranded DNA to expose the coding strand for templating. Participates in the initiation of viral DNA replication presumably by making primers accessible to the DNA polymerase
   4160..4553    +  polyA_signal   β-globin poly(A): human β-globin polyadenylation signal
   5063..5651    -  rep_origin     ori: high-copy-number ColE1/pMB1/pBR322/pUC origin of replication
   5822..6682    -  CDS            AmpR: β-lactamase; bla; confers resistance to ampicillin, carbenicillin, and related antibiotics
   6683..6787    -  promoter       AmpR promoter: bla
>Addgene plasmid #138352 | pCMV-T7 RNA POL | depositor full sequence | sequence record 267190 | pCMV-T7 RNA POL sequence 6817 bps
GGATCCCCTGAGGGGGCCCCCATGGGCTAGAGGATCCGGCCTCGGCCTCTGCATAAATAAAAAAAATTAG
TCAGCCATGAGCTTGGCCCATTGCATACGTTGTATCCATATCATAATATGTACATTTATATTGGCTCATG
TCCAACATTACCGCCATGTTGACATTGATTATTGACTAGTTATTAATAGTAATCAATTACGGGGTCATTA
GTTCATAGCCCATATATGGAGTTCCGCGTTACATAACTTACGGTAAATGGCCCGCCTGGCTGACCGCCCA
ACGACCCCCGCCCATTGACGTCAATAATGACGTATGTTCCCATAGTAACGCCAATAGGGACTTTCCATTG
ACGTCAATGGGTGGAGTATTTACGGTAAACTGCCCACTTGGCAGTACATCAAGTGTATCATATGCCAAGT
ACGCCCCCTATTGACGTCAATGACGGTAAATGGCCCGCCTGGCATTATGCCCAGTACATGACCTTATGGG
ACTTTCCTACTTGGCAGTACATCTACGTATTAGTCATCGCTATTACCATGGTGATGCGGTTTTGGCAGTA
CATCAATGGGCGTGGATAGCGGTTTGACTCACGGGGATTTCCAAGTCTCCACCCCATTGACGTCAATGGG
AGTTTGTTTTGGCACCAAAATCAACGGGACTTTCCAAAATGTCGTAACAACTCCGCCCCATTGACGCAAA
TGGGCGGTAGGCGTGTACGGTGGGAGGTCTATATAAGCAGAGCTCGTTTAGTGAACCGTCAGATCGCCTG
GAGACGCCATCCACGCTGTTTTGACCTCCATAGAAGACACCGGGACCGATCCAGCCTCCCCTCGAAGCTT
ACATGTGGTACCGAGCTCGGATCCTGAGAACTTCAGGGTGAGTCTATGGGACCCTTGATGTTTTCTTTCC
CCTTCTTTTCTATGGTTAAGTTCATGTCATAGGAAGGGGAGAAGTAACAGGGTACACATATTGACCAAAT
CAGGGTAATTTTGCATTTGTAATTTTAAAAAATGCTTTCTTCTTTTAATATACTTTTTTGTTTATCTTAT
TTCTAATACTTTCCCTAATCTCTTTCTTTCAGGGCAATAATGATACAATGTATCATGCCTCTTTGCACCA
TTCTAAAGAATAACAGTGATAATTTCTGGGTTAAGGCAATAGCAATATTTCTGCATATAAATATTTCTGC
ATATAAATTGTAACTGATGTAAGAGGTTTCATATTGCTAATAGCAGCTACAATCCAGCTACCATTCTGCT
TTTATTTTATGGTTGGGATAAGGCTGGATTATTCTGAGTCCAAGCTAGGCCCTTTTGCTAATCATGTTCA
TACCTCTTATCTTCCTCCCACAGCTCCTGGGCAACGTGCTGGTCTGTGTGCTGGCCCATCACTTTGGCAA
AGCACGTGAGATCTGAATTCGCCACCATGGACACGATTAACATCGCTAAGAACGACTTCTCTGACATCGA
ACTGGCTGCTATCCCGTTCAACACTCTGGCTGACCATTACGGTGAGCGTTTAGCTCGCGAACAGTTGGCC
CTTGAGCATCAGTCTTACGAGATGGGTGAAGCACGCTTCCGCAAGATGTTTGAGCGTCAACTTAAAGCTG
GTGAGGTTGCGGATAACGCTGCCGCCAAGCCTCTCATCACTACCCTACTCCCTAAGATGATTGCACGCAT
CAACGACTGGTTTGAGCAAGTGAAAGCTAAGCGCGGCAAGCGCCCGACAGCCTTCCAGTTCCTGCAAGAA
ATCAAGCCGGAAGCCGTAGCGTACATCACCATTAAGACCACTCTGGCTTGCCTAACCAGTGCTCACAATA
CAACCGTTCAGGCTGTAGCAAGCGCAATCGGTCGGGCCATTGAGGACGAGGCTCGCTTCGGTCGTATCCG
TGACCTTGAAGCATTGCACTTCAAGAAAAACGTTGAGGAACAACTCAACAAGCGCGTAGGGCACGTCTAC
AAGAAAGCATTTATGCAAGTTGTCGAGGCTGACATGCTCTCTAAGGGTCTACTCGGTGGCGAGGCGTGGT
CTTCGTGGCATAAGGAAGACTCTATTCATGTAGGAGATCGCTGCATCGAGATGCTCATTGACTCAACCGG
AATGGTTAGCTTACACCGCCAAAATGCTGGCGTAGTAGGTCAAGACTCTGAGACTATCGAACTCGCACCT
GAATACGCTGAGGCTATCGCAACCCGTGCAGGTGCGCTGGCTGGCATCTCTCCGATGTTCCAACCTTGCG
TAGTTCCTCCTAAGCCGTGGACTGGCATTACTGGTGGTGGCTATTGGGCTAACGCTCGTCGTCCTCTGGC
GCTGGTGCGTACTCACAGTAAGAAAGCACTGATGCGCTACGAAGACGTTTACATGCCTGAGGTGTACAAA
GCGATTAACATTGCGCAAAACACCGCATGGAAAATCAACAAGAAAGTCCTAGCGGTCGCCAACGTAATCA
CCAAGTGGAAGCATTGTCCGGTCGAGGACATCCCTGCGATTGAGCGTGAAGAACTCCCGATGAAACCGGA
AGACATCGACATGAATCCTGAGGCTCTCACCGCGTGGAAACGTGCTGCCGCTGCTGTGTACCGCAAGACA
AGGCTCGCAAGTCTCGCCGTATCAGCCTTGAGTTCATGCTTGAGCAAGCCAATAAGTTTGCTAACCATAA
GGCCATCTGGTTCCCTTACAACATGGACTGGCGCCGTTCGTGTTTACGCTGTGTCAATGTTCAACCCGCA
AGGTAACGATATGACCAAAGGACGTCTTACGCTGGCGAAAGGTAAACCAATCGGTAAGGAAGGTTACTAC
TGGCTGAAAATCCACGGTGCAAACTGTGCGGGTGTCGATAAGGTTTCGTTTCCTGAGCGCATCAAGTTCA
TTGAGGAAAACCACGAGAACATCATGGCTTGCGCTAAGTCTCCACTGGAGAACACTTGGTGGGCTGAGCA
AGATTCTCCGTTCTGCTTCCTTGCGTTCTGCTTTGAGTACGCTGGGGTACAGCACCACGGCCTGAGCTAT
AACTGCTCCCTTCCGCTGGCGTTTGACGGGTCTTGCTCTGGCATCCAGCACTTCTCCGCGATGCTCCGAG
ATGAGGATGGTCGTCGCGCGGTTAACTTGCTTCCTAGTCAAACCGTTCAGGACATCATCGGGATTGTTGC
TAAGAAAGTCAACGAGATTCTGCAAGCAGACGCAATCAATGGGACCGATAACGAAGTACTTACCGTGACC
GATGAGAACACTGGTGAAATCTCTGAGAAAGTCAAGCTGGGCACTAAGGCACTGGCTGGTCAATGGCTGG
CTTACGGTGTTACTCGCAGTGTGACTAAGCGTTCAGTCATGACGCTGGCTTACGGGTCCAAAGAGTTCGG
CTTCCGTCAACAAGTGCTGGAAGATACCATTCAGCCAGCTATTGATTCCGGCAAGGGTCTGATGTTCACT
CAGCCGAATCAGGCTGCTGGATACATGGCTAAGCTGATTTGGGAATCCGTGAGCGTGACGGTGGTAGCTG
CGGTTGAAGCAATGAACTGGCTTAAGTCTGCTGCTAAGCTGCTGGCTGCTGAGGTCAAAGATAAGAAGAC
TGGAGAGATTCTTCGCAAGCGTTGCGCTGTGCATTGGGTAACTCCTGATGGTTTCCCTGTGTGGCAGGAA
TACAAGAAGCCTATTCAGACGCGCTTGAACCTGATGTTCCTCGGTCAGTTCCGCTTACAGCCTACCATTA
ACACCAACAAAGATAGCGAGATTGATGCACACAAACAGGAGTCTGGTATCGCTCCTAACTTTGTACACAG
CCAAGACGGTAGCCACCTTCGTAAGACTGTAGTGTGGGCACACGAGAAGTACGGAATCGAATCTTTTGCA
CTGATTCACGACTCCTTCGGTACCATTCCGGCTGACGCTGCGAACCTGTTCAAAGCAGTGCGCGAAACTA
TGGTTGACACATATGAGTCTTGTGATGTACTGGCTGATTTCTACGACCAGTTCGCTGACCAGTTGCACGA
GTCTCAATTGGACAAAATGCCAGCACTTCCGGCTAAAGGTAACTTGAACCTCCGTGACATCTTAGAGTCG
GACTTCGCGTTCGCGTAACGCCAAATCAATACGACTCGGATCCCTGCAGCTCGAGTGGTGGCTGGTGTGG
CTAATGCCCTGGCCCACAAGTTTCACTAAGCTCGCTTCCTTGCTGTCCAATTTCTATTAAAGGTTCCTTG
GTTCCCTAAGTCCAACTACTAAACTGGGGGATATTATGAAGGGCCTTGAGCATCTGGATTCTGCCTAATA
AAAAACATTTATTTTCATTGCAATGATGTATTTAAATTATTTCTGAATATTTTACTAAAAAGGGAATGTG
GGAGGTCAGTGCATTTAAAACATAAAGAAATGAAGAGCTAGTTCAAACCTTGGGAAAATACACTATATCT
TAAACTCCATGAAAGAAGGTGAGGCTGCAAACAGCTAATGCACATTGGCAACAGCCCTGATGCCTATGCC
TTATTCATCCCTCAGAAAAGGATTCAAGTAGAGGCTTGATTTGGAGGTTAAAGTTTGGCTATGCTGTATT
TTACATTACTTATTGTTTTAGCTGTCCTCATGAATGTCTTTTCACTACCCATTTGCTTATCCTGCATCTC
TCAGCCTTGACTCCACTCAGTTCTCTTGCTTAGAGATACCACCTTTCCCCTGAAGTGTTCCTTCCATGTT
TTACGGCGAGATGGTTTCTCCTCGCCTGGCCACTCAGCCTTAGTTGTCTCTGTTGTCTTATAGAGGTCTA
CTTGAAGAAGGAAAAACAGGGGGCATGGTTTGACTGTCCTGTGAGCCCTTCTTCCCTGCCTCCCCCACTC
ACAGTGACCCGGAATCCCTCGACATGGCAGTCTAGCACTAGTGCGGCCGCAGATCTGCTTCCTCGCTCAC
TGACTCGCTGCGCTCGGTCGTTCGGCTGCGGCGAGCGGTATCAGCTCACTCAAAGGCGGTAATACGGTTA
TCCACAGAATCAGGGGATAACGCAGGAAAGAACATGTGAGCAAAAGGCCAGCAAAAGGCCAGGAACCGTA
AAAAGGCCGCGTTGCTGGCGTTTTTCCATAGGCTCCGCCCCCCTGACGAGCATCACAAAAATCGACGCTC
AAGTCAGAGGTGGCGAAACCCGACAGGACTATAAAGATACCAGGCGTTTCCCCCTGGAAGCTCCCTCGTG
CGCTCTCCTGTTCCGACCCTGCCGCTTACCGGATACCTGTCCGCCTTTCTCCCTTCGGGAAGCGTGGCGC
TTTCTCAATGCTCACGCTGTAGGTATCTCAGTTCGGTGTAGGTCGTTCGCTCCAAGCTGGGCTGTGTGCA
CGAACCCCCCGTTCAGCCCGACCGCTGCGCCTTATCCGGTAACTATCGTCTTGAGTCCAACCCGGTAAGA
CACGACTTATCGCCACTGGCAGCAGCCACTGGTAACAGGATTAGCAGAGCGAGGTATGTAGGCGGTGCTA
CAGAGTTCTTGAAGTGGTGGCCTAACTACGGCTACACTAGAAGGACAGTATTTGGTATCTGCGCTCTGCT
GAAGCCAGTTACCTTCGGAAAAAGAGTTGGTAGCTCTTGATCCGGCAAACAAACCACCGCTGGTAGCGGT
GGTTTTTTTGTTTGCAAGCAGCAGATTACGCGCAGAAAAAAAGGATCTCAAGAAGATCCTTTGATCTTTT
CTACGGGGTCTGACGCTCAGTGGAACGAAAACTCACGTTAAGGGATTTTGGTCATGAGATTATCAAAAAG
GATCTTCACCTAGATCCTTTTAAATTAAAAATGAAGTTTTAAATCAATCTAAAGTATATATGAGTAAACT
TGGTCTGACAGTTACCAATGCTTAATCAGTGAGGCACCTATCTCAGCGATCTGTCTATTTCGTTCATCCA
TAGTTGCCTGACTCCCCGTCGTGTAGATAACTACGATACGGGAGGGCTTACCATCTGGCCCCAGTGCTGC
AATGATACCGCGAGACCCACGCTCACCGGCTCCAGATTTATCAGCAATAAACCAGCCAGCCGGAAGGGCC
GAGCGCAGAAGTGGTCCTGCAACTTTATCCGCCTCCATCCAGTCTATTAATTGTTGCCGGGAAGCTAGAG
TAAGTAGTTCGCCAGTTAATAGTTTGCGCAACGTTGTTGCCATTGCTACAGGCATCGTGGTGTCACGCTC
GTCGTTTGGTATGGCTTCATTCAGCTCCGGTTCCCAACGATCAAGGCGAGTTACATGATCCCCCATGTTG
TGCAAAAAAGCGGTTAGCTCCTTCGGTCCTCCGATCGTTGTCAGAAGTAAGTTGGCCGCAGTGTTATCAC
TCATGGTTATGGCAGCACTGCATAATTCTCTTACTGTCATGCCATCCGTAAGATGCTTTTCTGTGACTGG
TGAGTACTCAACCAAGTCATTCTGAGAATAGTGTATGCGGCGACCGAGTTGCTCTTGCCCGGCGTCAATA
CGGGATAATACCGCGCCACATAGCAGAACTTTAAAAGTGCTCATCATTGGAAAACGTTCTTCGGGGCGAA
AACTCTCAAGGATCTTACCGCTGTTGAGATCCAGTTCGATGTAACCCACTCGTGCACCCAACTGATCTTC
AGCATCTTTTACTTTCACCAGCGTTTCTGGGTGAGCAAAAACAGGAAGGCAAAATGCCGCAAAAAAGGGA
ATAAGGGCGACACGGAAATGTTGAATACTCATACTCTTCCTTTTTCAATATTATTGAAGCATTTATCAGG
GTTATTGTCTCATGAGCGGATACATATTTGAATGTATTTAGAAAAATAAACAAATAGGGGTTCCGCGCAC
ATTTCCCCGAAAAGTGCCACCTGACGT
