Features (pLannotate 1.2.2; 9 found; start..end, strand, type, name):
    185..388     +  promoter       CMV promoter: human cytomegalovirus (CMV) immediate early promoter
    522..997     +  intron         β-globin intron: internally truncated intron from human β-globin
   1071..3719    +  CDS            RPOL_BPT7: Experimental evidence at protein level: Swiss-Prot protein existence level 1. Highly processive DNA-dependent RNA polymerase that catalyzes the transcription of class II and class III viral genes. Recognizes a specific promoter sequence and enters first into an 'abortive phase' where very short transcripts are synthesized and released before proceeding to the processive transcription of long RNA chains. Unwinds the double-stranded DNA to expose the coding strand for templating. Participates in the initiation of viral DNA replication presumably by making primers accessible to the DNA polymerase
   3805..4199    +  polyA_signal   β-globin poly(A): human β-globin polyadenylation signal
   4709..5297    -  rep_origin     ori: high-copy-number ColE1/pMB1/pBR322/pUC origin of replication
   5468..6328    -  CDS            AmpR: β-lactamase; bla; confers resistance to ampicillin, carbenicillin, and related antibiotics
   6329..6433    -  promoter       AmpR promoter: bla
   6500..6542    -  rep_origin     SV40 ori (fragment): SV40 origin of replication
   6624..184     +  enhancer       CMV enhancer (across the origin): human cytomegalovirus immediate early enhancer
>Addgene plasmid #138352 | pCMV-T7 RNA POL | addgene full sequence | sequence record 273271 | Addgene NGS Result
ATGGGTGGAGTATTTACGGTAAACTGCCCACTTGGCAGTACATCAAGTGTATCATATGCCAAGTACGCCC
CCTATTGACGTCAATGACGGTAAATGGCCCGCCTGGCATTATGCCCAGTACATGACCTTATGGGACTTTC
CTACTTGGCAGTACATCTACGTATTAGTCATCGCTATTACCATGGTGATGCGGTTTTGGCAGTACATCAA
TGGGCGTGGATAGCGGTTTGACTCACGGGGATTTCCAAGTCTCCACCCCATTGACGTCAATGGGAGTTTG
TTTTGGCACCAAAATCAACGGGACTTTCCAAAATGTCGTAACAACTCCGCCCCATTGACGCAAATGGGCG
GTAGGCGTGTACGGTGGGAGGTCTATATAAGCAGAGCTCGTTTAGTGAACCGTCAGATCGCCTGGAGACG
CCATCCACGCTGTTTTGACCTCCATAGAAGACACCGGGACCGATCCAGCCTCCCCTCGAAGCTTACATGT
GGTACCGAGCTCGGATCCTGAGAACTTCAGGGTGAGTCTATGGGACCCTTGATGTTTTCTTTCCCCTTCT
TTTCTATGGTTAAGTTCATGTCATAGGAAGGGGAGAAGTAACAGGGTACACATATTGACCAAATCAGGGT
AATTTTGCATTTGTAATTTTAAAAAATGCTTTCTTCTTTTAATATACTTTTTTGTTTATCTTATTTCTAA
TACTTTCCCTAATCTCTTTCTTTCAGGGCAATAATGATACAATGTATCATGCCTCTTTGCACCATTCTAA
AGAATAACAGTGATAATTTCTGGGTTAAGGCAATAGCAATATTTCTGCATATAAATATTTCTGCATATAA
ATTGTAACTGATGTAAGAGGTTTCATATTGCTAATAGCAGCTACAATCCAGCTACCATTCTGCTTTTATT
TTATGGTTGGGATAAGGCTGGATTATTCTGAGTCCAAGCTAGGCCCTTTTGCTAATCATGTTCATACCTC
TTATCTTCCTCCCACAGCTCCTGGGCAACGTGCTGGTCTGTGTGCTGGCCCATCACTTTGGCAAAGCACG
TGAGATCTGAATTCGCCACCATGGACACGATTAACATCGCTAAGAACGACTTCTCTGACATCGAACTGGC
TGCTATCCCGTTCAACACTCTGGCTGACCATTACGGTGAGCGTTTAGCTCGCGAACAGTTGGCCCTTGAG
CATGAGTCTTACGAGATGGGTGAAGCACGCTTCCGCAAGATGTTTGAGCGTCAACTTAAAGCTGGTGAGG
TTGCGGATAACGCTGCCGCCAAGCCTCTCATCACTACCCTACTCCCTAAGATGATTGCACGCATCAACGA
CTGGTTTGAGGAAGTGAAAGCTAAGCGCGGCAAGCGCCCGACAGCCTTCCAGTTCCTGCAAGAAATCAAG
CCGGAAGCCGTAGCGTACATCACCATTAAGACCACTCTGGCTTGCCTAACCAGTGCTGACAATACAACCG
TTCAGGCTGTAGCAAGCGCAATCGGTCGGGCCATTGAGGACGAGGCTCGCTTCGGTCGTATCCGTGACCT
TGAAGCTAAGCACTTCAAGAAAAACGTTGAGGAACAACTCAACAAGCGCGTAGGGCACGTCTACAAGAAA
GCATTTATGCAAGTTGTCGAGGCTGACATGCTCTCTAAGGGTCTACTCGGTGGCGAGGCGTGGTCTTCGT
GGCATAAGGAAGACTCTATTCATGTAGGAGTACGCTGCATCGAGATGCTCATTGAGTCAACCGGAATGGT
TAGCTTACACCGCCAAAATGCTGGCGTAGTAGGTCAAGACTCTGAGACTATCGAACTCGCACCTGAATAC
GCTGAGGCTATCGCAACCCGTGCAGGTGCGCTGGCTGGCATCTCTCCGATGTTCCAACCTTGCGTAGTTC
CTCCTAAGCCGTGGACTGGCATTACTGGTGGTGGCTATTGGGCTAACGGTCGTCGTCCTCTGGCGCTGGT
GCGTACTCACAGTAAGAAAGCACTGATGCGCTACGAAGACGTTTACATGCCTGAGGTGTACAAAGCGATT
AACATTGCGCAAAACACCGCATGGAAAATCAACAAGAAAGTCCTAGCGGTCGCCAACGTAATCACCAAGT
GGAAGCATTGTCCGGTCGAGGACATCCCTGCGATTGAGCGTGAAGAACTCCCGATGAAACCGGAAGACAT
CGACATGAATCCTGAGGCTCTCACCGCGTGGAAACGTGCTGCCGCTGCTGTGTACCGCAAGGACAAGGCT
CGCAAGTCTCGCCGTATCAGCCTTGAGTTCATGCTTGAGCAAGCCAATAAGTTTGCTAACCATAAGGCCA
TCTGGTTCCCTTACAACATGGACTGGCGCGGTCGTGTTTACGCTGTGTCAATGTTCAACCCGCAAGGTAA
CGATATGACCAAAGGACTGCTTACGCTGGCGAAAGGTAAACCAATCGGTAAGGAAGGTTACTACTGGCTG
AAAATCCACGGTGCAAACTGTGCGGGTGTCGATAAGGTTCCGTTCCCTGAGCGCATCAAGTTCATTGAGG
AAAACCACGAGAACATCATGGCTTGCGCTAAGTCTCCACTGGAGAACACTTGGTGGGCTGAGCAAGATTC
TCCGTTCTGCTTCCTTGCGTTCTGCTTTGAGTACGCTGGGGTACAGCACCACGGCCTGAGCTATAACTGC
TCCCTTCCGCTGGCGTTTGACGGGTCTTGCTCTGGCATCCAGCACTTCTCCGCGATGCTCCGAGATGAGG
TAGGTGGTCGCGCGGTTAACTTGCTTCCTAGTGAAACCGTTCAGGACATCTACGGGATTGTTGCTAAGAA
AGTCAACGAGATTCTACAAGCAGACGCAATCAATGGGACCGATAACGAAGTAGTTACCGTGACCGATGAG
AACACTGGTGAAATCTCTGAGAAAGTCAAGCTGGGCACTAAGGCACTGGCTGGTCAATGGCTGGCTTACG
GTGTTACTCGCAGTGTGACTAAGCGTTCAGTCATGACGCTGGCTTACGGGTCCAAAGAGTTCGGCTTCCG
TCAACAAGTGCTGGAAGATACCATTCAGCCAGCTATTGATTCCGGCAAGGGTCTGATGTTCACTCAGCCG
AATCAGGCTGCTGGATACATGGCTAAGCTGATTTGGGAATCTGTGAGCGTGACGGTGGTAGCTGCGGTTG
AAGCAATGAACTGGCTTAAGTCTGCTGCTAAGCTGCTGGCTGCTGAGGTCAAAGATAAGAAGACTGGAGA
GATTCTTCGCAAGCGTTGCGCTGTGCATTGGGTAACTCCTGATGGTTTCCCTGTGTGGCAGGAATACAAG
AAGCCTATTCAGACGCGCTTGAACCTGATGTTCCTCGGTCAGTTCCGCTTACAGCCTACCATTAACACCA
ACAAAGATAGCGAGATTGATGCACACAAACAGGAGTCTGGTATCGCTCCTAACTTTGTACACAGCCAAGA
CGGTAGCCACCTTCGTAAGACTGTAGTGTGGGCACACGAGAAGTACGGAATCGAATCTTTTGCACTGATT
CACGACTCCTTCGGTACCATTCCGGCTGACGCTGCGAACCTGTTCAAAGCAGTGCGCGAAACTATGGTTG
ACACATATGAGTCTTGTGATGTACTGGCTGATTTCTACGACCAGTTCGCTGACCAGTTGCACGAGTCTCA
ATTGGACAAAATGCCAGCACTTCCGGCTAAAGGTAACTTGAACCTCCGTGACATCTTAGAGTCGGACTTC
GCGTTCGCGTAACGCCAAATCAATACGACTCCGGATCCCTGCAGCTCGAGTGGTGGCTGGTGTGGCTAAT
GCCCTGGCCCACAAGTATCACTAAGCTCGCTTTCTTGCTGTCCAATTTCTATTAAAGGTTCCTTTGTTCC
CTAAGTCCAACTACTAAACTGGGGGATATTATGAAGGGCCTTGAGCATCTGGATTCTGCCTAATAAAAAA
CATTTATTTTCATTGCAATGATGTATTTAAATTATTTCTGAATATTTTACTAAAAAGGGAATGTGGGAGG
TCAGTGCATTTAAAACATAAAGAAATGAAGAGCTAGTTCAAACCTTGGGAAAATACACTATATCTTAAAC
TCCATGAAAGAAGGTGAGGCTGCAAACAGCTAATGCACATTGGCAACAGCCCCTGATGCCTATGCCTTAT
TCATCCCTCAGAAAAGGATTCAAGTAGAGGCTTGATTTGGAGGTTAAAGTTTTGCTATGCTGTATTTTAC
ATTACTTATTGTTTTAGCTGTCCTCATGAATGTCTTTTCACTACCCATTTGCTTATCCTGCATCTCTCAG
CCTTGACTCCACTCAGTTCTCTTGCTTAGAGATACCACCTTTCCCCTGAAGTGTTCCTTCCATGTTTTAC
GGCGAGATGGTTTCTCCTCGCCTGGCCACTCAGCCTTAGTTGTCTCTGTTGTCTTATAGAGGTCTACTTG
AAGAAGGAAAAACAGGGGGCATGGTTTGACTGTCCTGTGAGCCCTTCTTCCCTGCCTCCCCCACTCACAG
TGACCCGGAATCCCTCGACATGGCAGTCTAGCACTAGTGCGGCCGCAGATCTGCTTCCTCGCTCACTGAC
TCGCTGCGCTCGGTCGTTCGGCTGCGGCGAGCGGTATCAGCTCACTCAAAGGCGGTAATACGGTTATCCA
CAGAATCAGGGGATAACGCAGGAAAGAACATGTGAGCAAAAGGCCAGCAAAAGGCCAGGAACCGTAAAAA
GGCCGCGTTGCTGGCGTTTTTCCATAGGCTCCGCCCCCCTGACGAGCATCACAAAAATCGACGCTCAAGT
CAGAGGTGGCGAAACCCGACAGGACTATAAAGATACCAGGCGTTTCCCCCTGGAAGCTCCCTCGTGCGCT
CTCCTGTTCCGACCCTGCCGCTTACCGGATACCTGTCCGCCTTTCTCCCTTCGGGAAGCGTGGCGCTTTC
TCATAGCTCACGCTGTAGGTATCTCAGTTCGGTGTAGGTCGTTCGCTCCAAGCTGGGCTGTGTGCACGAA
CCCCCCGTTCAGCCCGACCGCTGCGCCTTATCCGGTAACTATCGTCTTGAGTCCAACCCGGTAAGACACG
ACTTATCGCCACTGGCAGCAGCCACTGGTAACAGGATTAGCAGAGCGAGGTATGTAGGCGGTGCTACAGA
GTTCTTGAAGTGGTGGCCTAACTACGGCTACACTAGAAGAACAGTATTTGGTATCTGCGCTCTGCTGAAG
CCAGTTACCTTCGGAAAAAGAGTTGGTAGCTCTTGATCCGGCAAACAAACCACCGCTGGTAGCGGTGGTT
TTTTTGTTTGCAAGCAGCAGATTACGCGCAGAAAAAAAGGATCTCAAGAAGATCCTTTGATCTTTTCTAC
GGGGTCTGACGCTCAGTGGAACGAAAACTCACGTTAAGGGATTTTGGTCATGAGATTATCAAAAAGGATC
TTCACCTAGATCCTTTTAAATTAAAAATGAAGTTTTAAATCAATCTAAAGTATATATGAGTAAACTTGGT
CTGACAGTTACCAATGCTTAATCAGTGAGGCACCTATCTCAGCGATCTGTCTATTTCGTTCATCCATAGT
TGCCTGACTCCCCGTCGTGTAGATAACTACGATACGGGAGGGCTTACCATCTGGCCCCAGTGCTGCAATG
ATACCGCGAGACCCACGCTCACCGGCTCCAGATTTATCAGCAATAAACCAGCCAGCCGGAAGGGCCGAGC
GCAGAAGTGGTCCTGCAACTTTATCCGCCTCCATCCAGTCTATTAATTGTTGCCGGGAAGCTAGAGTAAG
TAGTTCGCCAGTTAATAGTTTGCGCAACGTTGTTGCCATTGCTACAGGCATCGTGGTGTCACGCTCGTCG
TTTGGTATGGCTTCATTCAGCTCCGGTTCCCAACGATCAAGGCGAGTTACATGATCCCCCATGTTGTGCA
AAAAAGCGGTTAGCTCCTTCGGTCCTCCGATCGTTGTCAGAAGTAAGTTGGCCGCAGTGTTATCACTCAT
GGTTATGGCAGCACTGCATAATTCTCTTACTGTCATGCCATCCGTAAGATGCTTTTCTGTGACTGGTGAG
TACTCAACCAAGTCATTCTGAGAATAGTGTATGCGGCGACCGAGTTGCTCTTGCCCGGCGTCAATACGGG
ATAATACCGCGCCACATAGCAGAACTTTAAAAGTGCTCATCATTGGAAAACGTTCTTCGGGGCGAAAACT
CTCAAGGATCTTACCGCTGTTGAGATCCAGTTCGATGTAACCCACTCGTGCACCCAACTGATCTTCAGCA
TCTTTTACTTTCACCAGCGTTTCTGGGTGAGCAAAAACAGGAAGGCAAAATGCCGCAAAAAAGGGAATAA
GGGCGACACGGAAATGTTGAATACTCATACTCTTCCTTTTTCAATATTATTGAAGCATTTATCAGGGTTA
TTGTCTCATGAGCGGATACATATTTGAATGTATTTAGAAAAATAAACAAATAGGGGTTCCGCGCACATTT
CCCCGAAAAGTGCCACCTGACGTGGATCCCCTGAGGGGGCCCCCATGGGCTAGAGGATCCGGCCTCGGCC
TCTGCATAAATAAAAAAAATTAGTCAGCCATGAGCTTGGCCCATTGCATACGTTGTATCCATATCATAAT
ATGTACATTTATATTGGCTCATGTCCAACATTACCGCCATGTTGACATTGATTATTGACTAGTTATTAAT
AGTAATCAATTACGGGGTCATTAGTTCATAGCCCATATATGGAGTTCCGCGTTACATAACTTACGGTAAA
TGGCCCGCCTGGCTGACCGCCCAACGACCCCCGCCCATTGACGTCAATAATGACGTATGTTCCCATAGTA
ACGCCAATAGGGACTTTCCATTGACGTCA
